Addgene plasmid #38093: Copia Renilla Control
Depositing lab: Philip Beachy. Depositing organization: Johns Hopkins University and School of Medicine. Publication: Identification of Hedgehog pathway components by RNAi in Drosophila cultured cells. Lum L, Yao S, Mozer B, Rovescalli A, Von Kessler D, Nirenberg M, Beachy PA. Science. 2003 Mar 28;299(5615):2039-45. 10.1126/science.1081403 PubMed 12663920.
Backbone
  Vector backbone: pGL2
  Backbone manufacturer: Promega
  Backbone size w/o insert (bp): 5597
  Vector type: Insect Expression, Luciferase
Growth in bacteria
  Bacterial resistance: Ampicillin, 100 μg/mL
  Growth temperature: 37°C
  Growth strain: DH5alpha
  Copy number: Unknown
Gene/Insert
  Gene/Insert name: renilla luciferase
  Promoter: copia
  Cloning method: Unknown
  Sequencing primers: 5′ Rluc-R
Terms and licenses: Academic/Nonprofit Terms; Industry Terms: Not Available to Industry
How to cite: Copia Renilla Control was a gift from Philip Beachy (Addgene plasmid # 38093 ; http://n2t.net/addgene:38093 ; RRID:Addgene_38093)
