[The description below was written by a language model from this plasmid's Addgene catalogue record.]
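Description:
Copia Renilla Control is an insect-cell luciferase reporter plasmid built on the Promega pGL2 backbone (listed as 5597 bp without insert). It is propagated in E. coli under ampicillin selection; the record gives the copy number as unknown and does not list the origin of replication or other backbone features, and no feature table is provided. No selectable marker for insect cells is recorded, which is consistent with use by transient transfection.

The payload is the Renilla luciferase coding sequence placed under control of the copia promoter, a regulatory element derived from the Drosophila copia retrotransposon that is generally used to drive strong, constitutive expression in Drosophila cultured cells. Because Renilla luciferase uses a different substrate from firefly luciferase, the two enzymes can be measured separately in the same lysate. A constitutive Renilla construct of this kind therefore serves as an internal normalisation control: it is co-transfected with a pathway-responsive firefly reporter so that the firefly signal can be corrected for differences in transfection efficiency, cell number and viability.

The plasmid's name and the associated publication, an RNAi screen for Hedgehog pathway components in Drosophila cultured cells, fit this role as the control reporter in dual-luciferase assays. The record does not state the cloning method, the insert size, whether the original firefly luciferase gene of pGL2 was removed or replaced, or which polyadenylation signal follows the Renilla gene.
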