>Addgene plasmid #38093 | Copia Renilla Control | addgene partial sequence | sequence record 49257 | Rluc-R 5'-TTTACATCTGGCCCACCACT-3'
ACTTTCGAAGTCATGGTGGCTAGCCTATAGTGAGTCGTATTAAGTACTCTAGCCTTAAGAGCTGTAATTG
AACTGGGAGTGGACACCTGTGGAGAGAAAGGCAAAGTGGATGTCAGTAAGACCAATAGGTGCCTATCAGA
AACGCAAGAGTCTTCTCTGTCTCGACAAGCCCAGTTTCTATTGGTCTCCTTAAACCTGTCTTGTAACCTT
GATACTTACCTGCCCAGTGCCTCACGACCAACTTCTGCAGTACCCGGGTGAATTCTACGCGTCGACAGGC
GCCACTAGTGCATGCATATGTGAAGCTTGGCTGCAGATTGTTTAGCTTGTTCAGCTGCGCTTGTTTATTT
GCTTAGCTTTCGCTTAGCGACGTGTTCACTTTGCTTGTTTGAATTGAATTGTCGCTCCGTAGACGAAGCG
CCTCTATTTATACTCCGGCGCTCTTTTCGCGAACATTCGAGGCGCGCTCTCTCGAACCAACGAGAGCAGT
ATGCCGTTTACTGTGTGACAGAGTGAGAGAGCATTAGTGCAGAGAGGGAGAGACCCAAAAAGAAAAGAGA
GAATAACGAATAACGGCCAGAGAAATTTCTCGAGTTTTCTTTCTGCCAAACAAATGACCTACCACAATAA
CCAGTTTGTTTTGGGATTCTAGAATATTCGCTTTATTTTGGAAATTTCTTTATAAATACGGCTGCTTAAA
TAACTTATGTTAAAGATAATCGAAGCGCTTTGTTATGCGTATTCCGCCAAAAAAATACTGCGCTTCTAAA
CCAATAAATGTCTGATCGGCATATGTATTAAAGATTATTTTGTACTTTTAGTTAATGAAA
